>Addgene plasmid #141177 | pOT2-poly-cis | addgene full sequence | sequence record 299765 | Addgene NGS Result
TCGACAGGCCTGTACCAATTACGCCCCGCCCTGCCACTCATCGCAGTACTGTTGTAATTCATTAAGCATT
CTGCCGACATGGAAGCCATCACAAACGGCATGATGAACCTGAATCGCCAGCGGCATCAGCACCTTGTCGC
CTTGCGTATAATATTTGCCCATGGTGAAAACGGGGGCGAAGAAGTTGTCCATATTGGCCACGTTTAAATC
AAAACTGGTGAAACTCACCCAGGGATTGGCTGAGACGAAAAACATATTCTCAATAAACCCTTTAGGGAAA
TAGGCCAGGTTTTCACCGTAACACGCCACATCTTGCGAATATATGTGTAGAAACTGCCGGAAATCGTCGT
GGTATTCACTCCAGAGCGATGAAAACGTTTCAGTTTGCTCATGGAAAACGGTGTAACAAGGGTGAACACT
ATCCCATATTACCAGCTCACCGTCTTTCATTGCCATACGGAACTCCGGATGAGCATTCATCAGGCGGGCA
AGAATGTGAATAAAGGCCGGATAAAACTTGTGCTTATTTTTCTTTACGGTCTTTAAAAAGGCCGTAATAT
CCAGCTGAACGGTCTGGTTATAGGTACATTGAGCAACTGACTGAAATGCCTCAAAATGTTCTTTACGATG
CCATTGGGATATATCAACGGTGGTATATCCAGTGATTTCTTTCTCCATTTTAGCTTCCTTAGCTCCTGAA
AATCTCGATAACTCATTAAAGCTTATCGATGATAAGCTGTCAAACATGAGAATTTAGCCCGCCTAATGAG
CGGGCTTTTTGCTGTGATCCGCGTTGCTGGCGTTTTTCCATAGGCTCCGCCCCCCTGACGAGCATCACAA
AAATCGACGCTCAAGTCAGAGGTGGCGAAACCCGACAGGACTATAAAGATACCAGGCGTTTCCCCCCTGG
AAGCTCCCTCGTGCGCTCTCCTGTTCCGACCCTGCCGCTTACCGGATACCTGTCCGCCTTTCTCCCTTCG
GGAAGCGTGGCGCTTTCTCATAGCTCACGCTGTAGGTATCTCAGTTCGGTGTAGGTCGTTCGCTCCAAGC
TGGGCTGTGTGCACGAACCCCCCGTTCAGCCCGACCGCTGCGCCTTATCCGGTAACTATCGTCTTGAGTC
CAACCCGGTAAGACACGACTTATCGCCACTGGCAGCAGCCACTGGTAACAGGATTAGCAGAGCGAGGTAT
GTAGGCGGTGCTACAGAGTTCTTGATGTGGTGGCCTAACTACGGCTACACTAGAAGAACAGTATTTGGTA
TCTACGCTCTGCTGAAGCCAGTTACCTTCGGAAAAAGAGTTGGTAGCTCTTGATCCGGCAAACAAACCAC
CGCTGGTAGCGGTGGTTTTTTTGTTTGCAAGCAGCAGATTACGCGCAGAAAAAAAGGATCTCAAGGAGAT
CCTTTGGATCACAAAAAAAAGCCCGCTCATTAGGCGGGTTAAATTCCCGGGTACTGCAGCCGATTCATTA
ATGCAGGTTAACCTGGCTTATCGAAATTAATACGACTCACTATAGGGAGACCGGTAGATCTGATCCCTAC
TCCAAAAATGTCAAAGATACAGTCTCAGAAGACCAAAGGGCTATTGAGACTTTTCAACAAAGGGTAATTT
CGGGAAACCTCCTCGGATTCCATTGCCCAGCTATCTGTCACTTCATCGAAAGGACAGTGGAAAAGGAAGG
TGGCTCCTACAAATGCCATCATTGCGATAAAGGAAAGGCTATCATTCAAGATGCCTCTGCCGACAGTGGT
CCCAAAGATGGACCCCCACCCACGAGGAGCATCGTGGGAAAAGAAGACGTTCCAACCACGTCTTCAAAGC
AAGTGGATTGATGTGACATCTCCACTGACGTAAGGGATGACGCACAATCCCGCCCCTACTCCAAAAATGT
CAAAGATACTGTCTCAGAAGACCAAAGGGCTATTGAGACTTTTCAACAAAGGGTAATTTCGGGAAACCTC
CTCGGATTCCATTGCCCAGCTACCTGTCACCTCATCGAAAGGACAGTAGAAAAGGAAGGTGGCTCCTACA
AATGCCATCATCGCGATAAAGGAAAGGCTATCATTCAAGATGCCTCTGCCGACAGTGGTCCCAAAGATGG
ACCCCCACCCACGAGGAGCATCGTGGAAAAAGAAGACGTTCCAACCACGTCTTCAAAGCAAGTGGATTGA
TGTGACATCTCCACTGACATAAGGGATGACGCACAACCCCACTATCCTTCGCAAGACCCTTCCTCTATAT
AAGGAAGTTCATTTCATTTGGAGAGGACAGCCCAAGCTTCTCTCTTCTCTTTCTCCATAACCCTGTCTAA
AGGGATTATTATGATAGTAGAAAAAATGACTCTCGAACCCGTTGGCATGGGCCCGGCACCGTGGTCGAGA
AATAAAAAAATCAGAGTGGTAGCCCGAGCCATGCCTAGGAGCTCCACATTTTCATATGACTGTGAGCTGG
TGCCACGGATCGGTTGCCCAAGCTGAATAAAAAAAATGACACTCCTACGGGCACGGATCGGTACCACGTG
GAGATTTTGATATCACTGTGAGGATGCCCGTGCCATGCCATGGTGCACCCCTAAAAAAAAAAAGTCTCAC
CATCGGGCTCGGATGTTTAAATCGGATCCTCGAGGTGTAAAAAAACTCGTAAATCCTATCAGATCTGGAA
GATTTCTACGCTTCTCCTTCTTTATATTCGTTTTCTTATGCTTTTTATTTTTGATATAACCTAGAAAAAG
GTTTTTTATATCTTTGAATCTGAAATTGTTTGTTTTAGAGTATTGTATATCTGATTTTTATCCCTTTTTA
TATTTGAACGTTCTTTAGTCTCCTTTTGTTTGCCCAAATGTTGAATTCGGTACGCTGAAATCACCAGTCT
CTCTCTACAAATCTATCTCTCTCTATTTTCTCCATAAATAATGTGTGAGTAGTTTCCCGATAAGGGAAAT
TAGGGTTCTTATAGGGTTTCGCTCATGTGTTGAGCATATAAGAAACCCTTAGTATGTATTTGTATTTGTA
AAATACTTCTATCAATAAAATTTCTAATTCCTAAAACCAAAATCCAGTACTAAAATCCAGATCTCCTAAA
GTCCCTATAGATCTTTGTCGTGAATATAAACCAGACACGAGACGACTAGACCTGGAGCCCAGACGCCGTT
CGAAGCTAGAAGTACCGCTTAGGCAGGAGGCCGTTAGGGAAAAGATGCTAAGGCAGGGTTGGTTACGTTG
ACTCCCCCGTAGGTTTGGTTTAAATATGATGAAGTGGACGGAAGGAAGGAGGAAGACAAGGAAGGATAAG
GTTGCAGGCCCTGTGCAAGGTAAGAAGATGGAAATTTGATAGAGGTACGCTACTATACTTATACTATACG
CTAAGGGAATGATTGTATTTATACCCTATACCCCCTAATAACCCCTTATCAATTTAAGAAATAATCCGCA
TAAGCCCCCGCTTAAAAATTGGTATCAGAGCCATGAATAGGTCTATGACCAAAACTCAAGAGGATAAAAC
CTCACCAAAATACGAAAGAGTCCTTAACTCTAAAGATAAAAGATCTTTCAAGATCAAAACTAGTTCCCTC
ACACCGGTGACGGGGATCGCATGCGACCTCTAGACCATCACATTGGAGCTTCAGCTGCTCGAGTTCTATA
GTGTCACCTAAATCGTATGTGTATGATACATAAGGTTATGTATTAATTGTAGCCGCGTTCTAACG
Features (pLannotate 1.2.2; 10 found; start..end, strand, type, name):
     19..678     -  CDS            CmR: chloramphenicol acetyltransferase; cat; confers resistance to chloramphenicol
    679..715     -  promoter       cat promoter (fragment): promoter of the E. coli cat gene encoding chloramphenicol acetyltransferase
    715..743     -  promoter       tet promoter: E. coli promoter for tetracycline efflux protein gene
    805..1394    -  rep_origin     ori: high-copy-number ColE1/pMB1/pBR322/pUC origin of replication
   1498..1516    +  promoter       T7 promoter: promoter for bacteriophage T7 RNA polymerase
   1585..1871    +  promoter       CaMV 35S promoter (fragment): strong constitutive promoter from cauliflower mosaic virus
   1924..2269    +  promoter       CaMV 35S promoter: strong constitutive promoter from cauliflower mosaic virus
   2221..2267    +  promoter       minimal CaMV 35S promoter: minimal 35S promoter from cauliflower mosaic virus
   2897..3073    +  polyA_signal   CaMV poly(A) signal: cauliflower mosaic virus polyadenylation signal
   3635..3653    -  promoter       SP6 promoter: promoter for bacteriophage SP6 RNA polymerase
