>Addgene plasmid #141177 | pOT2-poly-cis | analyzer sequence | sequence record 274833
GTACCAATTACGCCCCGCCCTGCCACTCATCGCAGTACTGTTGTAATTCATTAAGCATTCTGCCGACATG
GAAGCCATCACAAACGGCATGATGAACCTGAATCGCCAGCGGCATCAGCACCTTGTCGCCTTGCGTATAA
TATTTGCCCATGGTGAAAACGGGGGCGAAGAAGTTGTCCATATTGGCCACGTTTAAATCAAAACTGGTGA
AACTCACCCAGGGATTGGCTGAGACGAAAAACATATTCTCAATAAACCCTTTAGGGAAATAGGCCAGGTT
TTCACCGTAACACGCCACATCTTGCGAATATATGTGTAGAAACTGCCGGAAATCGTCGTGGTATTCACTC
CAGAGCGATGAAAACGTTTCAGTTTGCTCATGGAAAACGGTGTAACAAGGGTGAACACTATCCCATATCA
CCAGCTCACCGTCTTTCATTGCCATACGGAACTCCGGATGAGCATTCATCAGGCGGGCAAGAATGTGAAT
AAAGGCCGGATAAAACTTGTGCTTATTTTTCTTTACGGTCTTTAAAAAGGCCGTAATATCCAGCTGAACG
GTCTGGTTATAGGTACATTGAGCAACTGACTGAAATGCCTCAAAATGTTCTTTACGATGCCATTGGGATA
TATCAACGGTGGTATATCCAGTGATTTTTTTCTCCATTTTAGCTTCCTTAGCTCCTGAAAATCTCGATAA
CTCATTAAAACTTATCGATGATAAGCTGTCAAACATGAGAATTTAGCCCGCCTAATGAGCGGGCTTTTTG
TTGTGATCCGCGTTGCTGGCGTTTTTCCATAGGCTCCGCCCCCCTGACGAGCATCACAAAAATCGACGCT
CAAGTCAGAGGTGGCGAAACCCGACAGGACTATAAAGATACCAGGCGTTTCCCCCTGGAAGCTCCCTCGT
GCGCTCTCCTGTTCCGACCCTGCCGCTTACCGGATACCTGTCCGCCTTTCTCCCTTCGGGAAGCGTGGCG
CTTTCTCATAGCTCACGCTGTAGGTATCTCAGTTCGGTGTAGGTCGTTCGCTCCAAGCTGGGCTGTGTGC
ACGAACCCCCCGTTCAGCCCGACCGCTGCGCCTTATCCGGTAACTATCGTCTTGAGTCCAACCCGGTAAG
ACACGACTTATCGCCACTGGCAGCAGCCACTGGTAACAGGATTAGCAGAGCGAGGTATGTAGGCGGTGCT
ACAGAGTTCTTGAAGTGGTGGCCTAACTACGGCTACACTAGAAGAACAGTATTTGGTATCTGCGCTCTGC
TGAAGCCAGTTACCTTCGGAAAAAGAGTTGGTAGCTCTTGATCCGGCAAACAAACCACCGCTGGTAGCGG
TGGTTTTTTTGTTTGCAAGCAGCAGATTACGCGCAGAAAAAAAGGATCTCAAGAAGATCCTTTGGATCAC
AAAAAAAAGCCCGCTCATTAGGCGGGTTAAATTCCCGGGTACTGCAGCCGATTCATTAATGCAGGTTAAC
CTGGCTTATCGAAATTAATACGACTCACTATAGGGAGACCGGCAGATCTGATCCTACTCCAAAAATGTCC
AAAGATACAGTCTCAGAAGACCAAAGGGCTATTGAGGACTTTTCAACAAAGGGTATTTCGGGAAACTCCT
CGGATTCCATTGCCCAGCTATCTGTCACTTCATCGAAAGGACAGTAGAAAAGGAAGGTGGCTCCTACAAA
TGCCATCATTGCGGAAAAGGAAAGGCTATCATTCAAGATGCCTCTGCCGACAGTGGTCCCAAAGATGGAC
CCCCACCCACGAGGAGCATCGTGGAAAAAGAAGACGTTCCAACCACGTCTTCAAAGCAAGTGGATTGATG
TGACATCTCCACTGACGTAAGGGATGACGCACAATCCCACCCCTACTCCAAAAATGTCAAAGATACAGTC
TCAGAAGACCAAAGGGCTATTGAGACTTTTCAACAAAGGGTAATTTCGGGAAACCTCCTCGGATTCCATT
GCCCAGCTATCTGTCACTTCATCGAAAGGACAGTAGAAAAGGAAGGTGGCTCCTACAAATGCCATCATTG
CGATAAAGGAAAGGCTATCATTCAAGATGCCTCTGCCGACAGTGGTCCCAAAGATGGACCCCCACCCACG
AGGAGCATCGTGGAAAAAGAAGACGTTCCAACCACGTCTTCAAAGCAAGTGGATTGATGTGACATCTCCA
CTGACGTAAGGGATGACGCACAATCCCACTATCCTTCGCAAGACCCTTCCTCTATATAAGGAAGTTCATT
TCATTTGGAGAGGACAGCCCAAGCTTCTTCTCTCTTCTCTTTCTTCATATCCCTGTCTAAAGGGATTATT
ATGATAGTAGAAAAAATGACTCTCGAACCCGTTGGCATGGGCCCGGCACCGTGGTCGAGAAATAAAAAAA
TCAGAGTGGTAGCCCGAGCCATGCCTAGGAGCTCCACATTTTCATATGACTGTGAGCTGGTGCCACGGAT
CGGTTGCCCAAGCTGAATAAAAAAAATGACACTCCTACGGGCACGGATCGGTACCACGTGGAGATTTTGA
TATCACTGTGAGGATGCCCGTGCCATGCCATGGTGCACCTCTAAAAAAAAAAAGTCTCACCATCGGGCTC
GGATGTTTAAATCGGATCCTCGAGGTGTAAAAAAACTCGTAAATCCTATCAGATCTGGAAGATTTCTACG
CTTCTCCTTCTTTATATTCGTTTTCTTATGCTTTTTATTTTTGATATAACCTAGAAAAAGGTTTTTTATA
TCTTTGAATCTGAAATTGTTTGTTTTAGAATATTGTATATCTGATTTTTATCCCTTTTTATATTTGAATG
TTCTTTAGTCTCCTTTTGTTTGCCCAAATGTTGAATGAATTCGGTACGCTGAAATCACCAGTCTCTCTCT
ACAAATCTATCTCTCTCTATTTTCTCCATAAATAATGTGTGAGTAGTTTCCCGATAAGGGAAATTAGGGT
TCTTATAGGGTTTCGCTCATGTGTTGAGCATATAAGAAACCCTTAGTATGTATTTGTATTTGTAAAATAC
TTCTATCAATAAAATTTCTAATTCCTAAAACCAAAATCCAGTACTAAAATCCAGATCTCCTAAAGTCCCT
ATAGATCTTTGTCGTGAATATAAACCAGACACGAGACGACTAAACCTGGAGCCCAGACGCCGTTCGAAGC
TAGAAGTACCGCTTAGGCAGGAGGCCGTTAGGGAAAAGATGCTAAGGCAGGGTTGGTTACGTTGACTCCC
CCGTAGGTTTGGTTTAAATATGATGAAGTGGACGGAAGGAAGGAGGAAGACAAGGAAGGATAAGGTTGCA
GGCCCTGTGCAAGGTAAGAAGATGGAAATTTGATAGAGGTACGCTACTATACTTATACTATACGCTAAGG
GAATGCTTGTATTTATACCCTATACCCCCTAATAACCCCTTATCAATTTAAGAAATAATCCGCATAAGCC
CCCGCTTAAAATTGGTATCAGAGCCATGAATAGGTCTATGACCAAAACTCAGAGGATAAACCTCACAAAT
ACGAAAGAGTTCTTAACTCTAAAGATAAAGATCTTTCAGATCAACTAGTTCCTCACCCGGTGACGGGATC
GCATGCGATCTCTAGACCATCACATTGGAGCTTCAGCTGCTCGAGTTCTATAGTGTCACCTAAATCGTAT
GTGTATGATACATAAGGTTATGTATTAATTGTAGCCGCGTTCTAACGTCGAC
Features (pLannotate 1.2.2; 10 found; start..end, strand, type, name):
     11..667     -  CDS            cat: CAT_ECOLX - Experimental evidence at protein level: Swiss-Prot protein existence level 1. This enzyme is an effector of chloramphenicol resistance in bacteria. From Escherichia coli. This protein is used as a marker in many commonly used cloning vectors, such as pACYC184.
    668..704     -  promoter       cat promoter (fragment): promoter of the E. coli cat gene encoding chloramphenicol acetyltransferase
    704..732     -  promoter       tet promoter: E. coli promoter for tetracycline efflux protein gene
    794..1382    -  rep_origin     ori: high-copy-number ColE1/pMB1/pBR322/pUC origin of replication
   1486..1504    +  promoter       T7 promoter: promoter for bacteriophage T7 RNA polymerase
   1577..1860    +  promoter       CaMV 35S promoter (fragment): strong constitutive promoter from cauliflower mosaic virus
   1911..2256    +  promoter       CaMV 35S promoter: strong constitutive promoter from cauliflower mosaic virus
   2208..2254    +  promoter       minimal CaMV 35S promoter: minimal 35S promoter from cauliflower mosaic virus
   2891..3067    +  polyA_signal   CaMV poly(A) signal: cauliflower mosaic virus polyadenylation signal
   3617..3635    -  promoter       SP6 promoter: promoter for bacteriophage SP6 RNA polymerase
