[The description below was written by a language model from this plasmid's Addgene catalogue record and pLannotate feature annotations shown in this document.]
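Description:
pOT2-poly-cis is an empty plant-expression backbone of about 3.7 kb, built on the small bacterial cloning vector pOT2 by adding a "poly-cis" cassette. It is meant for placing any gene, short tandem target mimic (STTM) or artificial miRNA under the cauliflower mosaic virus 35S promoter. The plasmid is maintained in E. coli at high copy through a ColE1/pUC-type origin. Selection is with chloramphenicol, conferred by a chloramphenicol acetyltransferase gene that sits downstream of a cat promoter fragment and an adjacent tet promoter. No plant selectable marker, T-DNA borders or plant replication elements are annotated. On this evidence it is a small cassette-assembly or intermediate vector rather than a binary vector, though the record does not say how the cassette is delivered into plants.

The expression unit consists of a partial 35S promoter fragment followed by a full 35S promoter that includes its minimal core. This arrangement is typical of a duplicated-enhancer 35S design for strong constitutive transcription. A CaMV polyadenylation signal lies roughly 600 bp downstream. The unannotated interval between promoter and terminator is presumably where inserts are placed by restriction-enzyme cloning, but the record does not name the sites or describe what occupies this region. T7 and SP6 phage promoters, carried over from the backbone, flank the whole cassette and face inward.

Two sequence records are annotated, of 3,705 and 3,692 nt. Both show the same ten features in the same order, with only small coordinate shifts. The vector suits RNAi, miRNA-silencing and synthetic biology work in plants, where STTM or amiRNA constructs are used to knock down small RNA or gene function.
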