Addgene plasmid #141177: pOT2-poly-cis
Purpose: (Empty Backbone) To clone any gene or STTM sequence or artificial miRNA under CaMV 35S promoter
Depositing lab: Guiliang Tang. Depositing organization: Michigan Technological University.
Backbone
  Vector backbone: pOT2
  Backbone size (bp): 3700
  Modifications to backbone: Adding poly-Cis
  Vector type: Plant Expression, RNAi, Synthetic Biology
  Promoter: CaMV 35S promoter
Growth in bacteria
  Bacterial resistance: Chloramphenicol, 25 μg/mL
  Growth temperature: 37°C
  Growth strain: DH5alpha
  Copy number: High Copy
Gene/Insert
  Cloning method: Restriction Enzyme
  Sequencing primers: 5′ catttggagaggacagcccaag; 3′ ctggtgatttcagcgtaccgaa
Terms and licenses: Academic/Nonprofit Terms; Industry Terms: Not Available to Industry
How to cite: pOT2-poly-cis was a gift from Guiliang Tang (Addgene plasmid # 141177 ; http://n2t.net/addgene:141177 ; RRID:Addgene_141177)
